>Addgene plasmid #229565 | pEB3-mBaoJin | addgene full sequence | sequence record 477126 | Addgene NGS Result
TAGTTATTAATAGTAATCAATTACGGGGTCATTAGTTCATAGCCCATATATGGAGTTCCGCGTTACATAA
CTTACGGTAAATGGCCCGCCTGGCTGACCGCCCAACGACCCCCGCCCATTGACGTCAATAATGACGTATG
TTCCCATAGTAACGCCAATAGGGACTTTCCATTGACGTCAATGGGTGGAGTATTTACGGTAAACTGCCCA
CTTGGCAGTACATCAAGTGTATCATATGCCAAGTACGCCCCCTATTGACGTCAATGACGGTAAATGGCCC
GCCTGGCATTATGCCCAGTACATGACCTTATGGGACTTTCCTACTTGGCAGTACATCTACGTATTAGTCA
TCGCTATTACCATGGTGATGCGGTTTTGGCAGTACATCAATGGGCGTGGATAGCGGTTTGACTCACGGGG
ATTTCCAAGTCTCCACCCCATTGACGTCAATGGGAGTTTGTTTTGGCACCAAAATCAACGGGACTTTCCA
AAATGTCGTAACAACTCCGCCCCATTGACGCAAATGGGCGGTAGGCGTGTACGGTGGGAGGTCTATATAA
GCAGAGCTGGTTTAGTGAACCGTCAGATCCGCTAGCGCTACCGGACTCAGATCTCGAGCTCAAGCTTCGA
ATTCTGCAGTCGACTGCCACCATGGCCGTCAATGTGTACTCCACATCTGTGACCAGTGAAAATCTGAGTC
GCCATGATATGCTTGCATGGGTCAACGACTCCCTGCACCTCAACTATACCAAGATAGAACAGCTTTGTTC
AGGGGCAGCCTACTGCCAGTTCATGGACATGCTCTTCCCCGGCTGTGTGCACTTGAGGAAAGTGAAGTTC
CAGGCCAAACTAGAGCATGAATACATCCACAACTTCAAGGTGCTGCAAGCAGCTTTCAAGAAGATGGGTG
TTGACAAAATCATTCCTGTAGAGAAATTAGTGAAAGGAAAATTCCAAGATAATTTTGAGTTTATTCAGTG
GTTTAAGAAATTCTTTGACGCAAACTATGATGGAAAGGATTACAACCCTCTGCTGGCGCGGCAGGGCCAG
GACGTAGCGCCACCTCCTAACCCAGGTGATCAGATCTTCAACAAATCCAAGAAACTCATTGGCACAGCAG
TTCCACAGAGGACGTCCCCCACAGGCCCAAAAAACATGCAGACCTCTGGCCGGCTGAGCAATGTGGCCCC
CCCCTGCATTCTCCGGAAGAATCCTCCATCAGCCCGAAATGGCGGCCATGAGACTGATGCCCAAATTCTT
GAACTCAACCAACAGCTGGTGGACTTGAAGCTGACAGTGGATGGGCTGGAGAAGGAACGTGACTTCTACT
TCAGCAAACTTCGTGACATCGAGCTCATCTGCCAGGAGCATGAAAGTGAAAACAGCCCTGTTATCTCAGG
CATCATTGGCATCCTCTATGCCACAGAGGAAGGATTCGCACCCCCTGAGGACGATGAGATTGAAGAGCAT
CAACAAGAAGACCAGGACGAGTACCTGGATCCACCGGTCGCCACCATGGTCTCAAAGGGAGAGGAGGAAA
ACATGGCTAGTACACCATTTAAATTTCAACTTAAAGGAACCATCAATGGCAAATCGTTTACCGTTGAAGG
CGAAGGTGAAGGGAACTCACATGAAGGTTCTCATAAAGGAAAATATGTTTGTACAAGTGGAAAACTACCG
ATGTCATGGGCAGCACTTGGGACAACCTTTGGTTATGGAATGAAATATTATACCAAATATCCTAGTGGAC
TGAAGAACTGGTTTCGTGAAGTAATGCCCGGAGGCTTTACCTACGATCGTCATATTCAATATAAAGGCGA
TGGGAGTATCCATGCAAAACACCAACACTTTATGAAAAATGGGACTTATCACAACATTGTAGAATTTACC
GGTCAGGATTTTAAAGAAAATAGTCCAGTCTTAACTGGAGATATGAATGTCTCATTACCGAATGAAGTCC
CACAAATACCCAGAGATGATGGAGTAGAATGCCCAGTGACCTTGCTTTATCCTTTATTATCGGATAAATC
AAAATACGTCGAGGCTCACCAATATACAATCTGCAAGCCTCTTCATAATCAACCAGCACCTGATGTCCCA
TATCACTGGATTCGTAAACAATACACACAAAGCAAAGATGATGCCGAGGAACGCGATCATATCTGTCAAT
CAGAGACTCTCGAAGCACACTTAAAGGGCATGGACGAGCTGTATAAGTAATGTACAAGTAAGAATTGGCC
GCGACTCTAGATCATAATCAGCCATACCACATTTGTAGAGGTTTTACTTGCTTTAAAAAACCTCCCACAC
CTCCCCCTGAACCTGAAACATAAAATGAATGCAATTGTTGTTGTTAACTTGTTTATTGCAGCTTATAATG
GTTACAAATAAAGCAATAGCATCACAAATTTCACAAATAAAGCATTTTTTTCACTGCATTCTAGTTGTGG
TTTGTCCAAACTCATCAATGTATCTTAAGGCGTAAATTGTAAGCGTTAATATTTTGTTAAAATTCGCGTT
AAATTTTTGTTAAATCAGCTCATTTTTTAACCAATAGGCCGAAATCGGCAAAATCCCTTATAAATCAAAA
GAATAGACCGAGATAGGGT
[37 nt withheld, positions 2610-2646]
AAAGAACGTGGACTCCAACGTCAAAGG
[49 nt withheld, positions 2674-2722]
T
[91 nt withheld, positions 2724-2814]
G
[124 nt withheld, positions 2816-2939]
CAGGTGGCACTTTTCGGGGAAATGTGCGCGGAACCCCTATTTGTTTATTTTTCTAAATACATTCAAATAT
GTATCCGCTCATGAGACAATAACCCTGATAAATGCTTCAATAATATTGAAAAAGGAAGAGTCCTGAGGCG
GAAAGAACCAGCTGTGGAATGTGTGTCAGTTAGGGTGTGGAAAGTCCCCAGGCTCCCCAGCAGGCAGAAG
TATGCAAAGCATGCATCTCAATTAGTCAGCAACCAGGTGTGGAAAGTCCCCAGGCTCCCCAGCAGGCAGA
AGTATGCAAAGCATGCATCTCAATTAGTCAGCAACCATAGTCCCGCCCCTAACTCCGCCCATCCCGCCCC
TAACTCCGCCCAGTTCCGCCCATTCTCCGCCCCATGGCTGACTAATTTTTTTTATTTATGCAGAGGCCGA
GGCCGCCTCGGCCTCTGAGCTATTCCAGAAGTAGTGAGGAGGCTTTTTTGGAGGCCTAGGCTTTTGCAAA
GATCGATCAAGAGACAGGATGAGGATCGTTTCGCATGATTGAACAAGATGGATTGCACGCAGGTTCTCCG
GCCGCTTGGGTGGAGAGGCTATTCGGCTATGACTGGGCACAACAGACAATCGGCTGCTCTGATGCCGCCG
TGTTCCGGCTGTCAGCGCAGGGGCGCCCGGTTCTTTTTGTCAAGACCGACCTGTCCGGTGCCCTGAATGA
ACTGCAAGACGAGGCAGCGCGGCTATCGTGGCTGGCCACGACGGGCGTTCCTTGCGCAGCTGTGCTCGAC
GTTGTCACTGAAGCGGGAAGGGACTGGCTGCTATTGGGCGAAGTGCCGGGGCAGGATCTCCTGTCATCTC
ACCTTGCTCCTGCCGAGAAAGTATCCATCATGGCTGATGCAATGCGGCGGCTGCATACGCTTGATCCGGC
TACCTGCCCATTCGACCACCAAGCGAAACATCGCATCGAGCGAGCACGTACTCGGATGGAAGCCGGTCTT
GTCGATCAGGATGATCTGGACGAAGAGCATCAGGGGCTCGCGCCAGCCGAACTGTTCGCCAGGCTCAAGG
CGAGCATGCCCGACGGCGAGGATCTCGTCGTGACCCATGGCGATGCCTGCTTGCCGAATATCATGGTGGA
AAATGGCCGCTTTTCTGGATTCATCGACTGTGGCCGGCTGGGTGTGGCGGACCGCTATCAGGACATAGCG
TTGGCTACCCGTGATATTGCTGAAGAGCTTGGCGGCGAATGGGCTGACCGCTTCCTCGTGCTTTACGGTA
TCGCCGCTCCCGATTCGCAGCGCATCGCCTTCTATCGCCTTCTTGACGAGTTCTTCTGAGCGGGACTCTG
GGGTTCGAAATGACCGACCAAGCGACGCCCAACCTGCCATCACGAGATTTCGATTCCACCGCCGCCTTCT
ATGAAAGGTTGGGCTTCGGAATCGTTTTCCGGGACGCCGGCTGGATGATCCTCCAGCGCGGGGATCTCAT
GCTGGAGTTCTTCGCCCACCCTAGGGGGAGGCTAACTGAAACACGGAAGGAGACAATACCGGAAGGAACC
CGCGCTATGACGGCAATAAAAAGACAGAATAAAACGCACGGTGTTGGGTCGTTTGTTCATAAACGCGGGG
TTCGGTCCCAGGGCTGGCACTCTGTCGATACCCCACCGAGACCCCATTGGGGCCAATACGCCCGCGTTTC
TTCCTTTTCCCCACCCCACCCCCCAAGTTCGGGTGAAGGCCCAGGGCTCGCAGCCAACGTCGGGGCGGCA
GGCCCTGCCATAGCCTCAGGTTACTCATATATACTTTAGATTGATTTAAAACTTCATTTTTAATTTAAAA
GGATCTAGGTGAAGATCCTTTTTGATAATCTCATGACCAAAATCCCTTAACGTGAGTTTTCGTTCCACTG
AGCGTCAGACCCCGTAGAAAAGATCAAAGGATCTTCTTGAGATCCTTTTTTTCTGCGCGTAATCTGCTGC
TTGCAAACAAAAAAACCACCGCTACCAGCGGTGGTTTGTTTGCCGGATCAAGAGCTACCAACTCTTTTTC
CGAAGGTAACTGGCTTCAGCAGAGCGCAGATACCAAATACTGTTCTTCTAGTGTAGCCGTAGTTAGGCCA
CCACTTCAAGAACTCTGTAGCACCGCCTACATACCTCGCTCTGCTAATCCTGTTACCAGTGGCTGCTGCC
AGTGGCGATAAGTCGTGTCTTACCGGGTTGGACTCAAGACGATAGTTACCGGATAAGGCGCAGCGGTCGG
GCTGAACGGGGGGTTCGTGCACACAGCCCAGCTTGGAGCGAACGACCTACACCGAACTGAGATACCTACA
GCGTGAGCTATGAGAAAGCGCCACGCTTCCCGAAGGGAGAAAGGCGGACAGGTATCCGGTAAGCGGCAGG
GTCGGAACAGGAGAGCGCACGAGGGAGCTTCCAGGGGGAAACGCCTGGTATCTTTATAGTCCTGTCGGGT
TTCGCCACCTCTGACTTGAGCGTCGATTTTTGTGATGCTCGTCAGGGGGGCGGAGCCTATGGAAAAACGC
CAGCAACGCGGCCTTTTTACGGTTCCTGGCCTTTTGCTGGCCTTTTGCTCACATGTTCTTTCCTGCGTTA
TCCCCTGATTCTGTGGATAACCGTATTACCGCCATGCAT
Features (pLannotate 1.2.2; 15 found; start..end, strand, type, name):
     61..364     +  enhancer       CMV enhancer: human cytomegalovirus immediate early enhancer
    365..568     +  promoter       CMV promoter: human cytomegalovirus (CMV) immediate early promoter
    591..644     +  misc_feature   MCS (fragment): multiple cloning site
    652..1494    +  CDS            MAPRE3: MARE3_HUMAN - Experimental evidence at protein level: Swiss-Prot protein existence level 1. Plus-end tracking protein (+TIP) that binds to the plus-end of microtubules and regulates the dynamics of the microtubule cytoskeleton. Promotes microtubule growth. May be involved in spindle function by stabilizing microtubules and anchoring them at centrosomes. Also acts as a regulator of minus-end microtubule organization: interacts with the complex formed by AKAP9 and PDE4DIP, leading to recruit CAMSAP2 to the Golgi apparatus, thereby tethering non- centrosomal minus-end microtubules to the Golgi, a
   2196..2220    +  CDS            mNeonGreen (fragment): bright monomeric yellow-green fluorescent protein derived from LanYFP (Shaner et al., 2013)
   2250..2333    +  CDS            large T antigen (fragment): large T antigen from SV40 (simian virus 40)
   2356..2477    +  polyA_signal   SV40 poly(A) signal: SV40 polyadenylation signal
   2511..2939    -  rep_origin     f1 ori (sequence partly withheld): f1 bacteriophage origin of replication; arrow indicates direction of (+) strand synthesis
   2966..3070    +  promoter       AmpR promoter: bla
   3072..3429    +  promoter       SV40 promoter: SV40 enhancer and early promoter
   3464..4258    +  CDS            NeoR/KanR: aminoglycoside phosphotransferase from Tn5; aph(3')-II (or nptII); confers resistance to neomycin, kanamycin, and G418 (Geneticin®)
   4279..4431    +  CDS            ble (fragment): BLE_KLEPN - Experimental evidence at protein level: Swiss-Prot protein existence level 1. Binding protein with a strong affinity to the bleomycin family of antibiotics. Binds to CL990; an antimitotic-antibiotic compound. From Klebsiella pneumoniae.
   4490..4537    +  polyA_signal   HSV TK poly(A) signal: herpes simplex virus thymidine kinase polyadenylation signal (Cole and Stacy, 1985)
   4628..4644    -  polyA_signal   bGH poly(A) signal (fragment): bovine growth hormone polyadenylation signal
   4866..5454    +  rep_origin     ori: high-copy-number ColE1/pMB1/pBR322/pUC origin of replication
