[The description below was written by a language model from this plasmid's Addgene catalogue record and pLannotate feature annotations shown in this document.]
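Description:
pEB3-mBaoJin is a mammalian expression plasmid built on a pN1-type backbone, designed to express human EB3 (MAPRE3) fused to mBaoJin, a synthetic monomeric green fluorescent protein derived from StayGold. The 5.6 kb plasmid is maintained in E. coli at high copy through a ColE1/pUC-type origin and selected with kanamycin. The resistance gene is the Tn5 aminoglycoside phosphotransferase (NeoR/KanR), placed behind both a bacterial bla promoter and the SV40 enhancer/early promoter and followed by an HSV TK polyadenylation signal. The same cassette can therefore confer G418 resistance in mammalian cells. An f1 origin is also present. Short annotated fragments of ble, SV40 large T antigen and the bGH poly(A) signal appear to be backbone remnants rather than functional elements.

The expression cassette uses the human cytomegalovirus immediate early enhancer and promoter, followed by a residual multiple cloning site, the MAPRE3 coding sequence and an SV40 poly(A) signal. The annotation does not identify mBaoJin by name. The roughly 700 nt between the end of MAPRE3 and the poly(A) region is largely unannotated apart from a brief match to mNeonGreen, and this is presumably where the mBaoJin coding sequence lies. That position would put the fluorescent protein at the C-terminus of EB3, consistent with an N1-style layout. The record does not describe the linker.

EB3 is a plus-end tracking protein that binds growing microtubule tips. The fusion is thus suited to live-cell fluorescence imaging of microtubule plus ends and their dynamics in transfected mammalian cells, and to demonstrating how mBaoJin performs as a fusion tag.
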