Addgene plasmid #229565: pEB3-mBaoJin
Purpose: Expresses EB3-mBaoJin fusion in mammalian cells
Depositing lab: Kiryl Piatkevich. Depositing organization: Westlake University. Publication: Bright and stable monomeric green fluorescent protein derived from StayGold. Zhang H, Lesnov GD, Subach OM, Zhang W, Kuzmicheva TP, Vlaskina AV, Samygina VR, Chen L, Ye X, Nikolaeva AY, Gabdulkhakov A, Papadaki S, Qin W, Borshchevskiy V, Perfilov MM, Gavrikov AS, Drobizhev M, Mishin AS, Piatkevich KD, Subach FV. Nat Methods. 2024 Apr;21(4):657-665. doi: 10.1038/s41592-024-02203-y. Epub 2024 Feb 26. PubMed 38409224.
Backbone
  Vector backbone: pN1
  Vector type: Mammalian Expression
Growth in bacteria
  Bacterial resistance: Kanamycin, 50 μg/mL
  Growth temperature: 37°C
  Growth strain: DH5alpha
  Copy number: High Copy
Gene/Insert
  Gene/Insert name: mBaoJin
  Species: Synthetic
  Cloning method: Ligation Independent Cloning
Terms and licenses: Academic/Nonprofit Terms; Industry Terms: Not Available to Industry
How to cite: pEB3-mBaoJin was a gift from Kiryl Piatkevich (Addgene plasmid # 229565 ; http://n2t.net/addgene:229565 ; RRID:Addgene_229565)
